>Addgene plasmid #60411 | pLL7.0: Venus-iLID-CAAX (from KRas4B) | addgene full sequence | sequence record 437123 | Addgene NGS Result
GTCGACGGATCGGGAGATCTCCCGATCCCCTATGGTGCACTCTCAGTACAATCTGCTCTGATGCCGCATA
GTTAAGCCAGTATCTGCTCCCTGCTTGTGTGTTGGAGGTCGCTGAGTAGTGCGCGAGCAAAATTTAAGCT
ACAACAAGGCAAGGCTTGACCGACAATTGCATGAAGAATCTGCTTAGGGTTAGGCGTTTTGCGCTGCTTC
GCGATGTACGGGCCAGATATACGCGTTGACATTGATTATTGACTAGTTATTAATAGTAATCAATTACGGG
GTCATTAGTTCATAGCCCATATATGGAGTTCCGCGTTACATAACTTACGGTAAATGGCCCGCCTGGCTGA
CCGCCCAACGACCCCCGCCCATTGACGTCAATAATGACGTATGTTCCCATAGTAACGCCAATAGGGACTT
TCCATTGACGTCAATGGGTGGAGTATTTACGGTAAACTGCCCACTTGGCAGTACATCAAGTGTATCATAT
GCCAAGTACGCCCCCTATTGACGTCAATGACGGTAAATGGCCCGCCTGGCATTATGCCCAGTACATGACC
TTATGGGACTTTCCTACTTGGCAGTACATCTACGTATTAGTCATCGCTATTACCATGGTGATGCGGTTTT
GGCAGTACATCAATGGGCGTGGATAGCGGTTTGACTCACGGGGATTTCCAAGTCTCCACCCCATTGACGT
CAATGGGAGTTTGTTTTGGCACCAAAATCAACGGGACTTTCCAAAATGTCGTAACAACTCCGCCCCATTG
ACGCAAATGGGCGGTAGGCGTGTACGGTGGGAGGTCTATATAAGCAGCGCGTTTTGCCTGTACTGGGTCT
CTCTGGTTAGACCAGATCTGAGCCTGGGAGCTCTCTGGCTAACTAGGGAACCCACTGCTTAAGCCTCAAT
AAAGCTTGCCTTGAGTGCTTCAAGTAGTGTGTGCCCGTCTGTTGTGTGACTCTGGTAACTAGAGATCCCT
CAGACCCTTTTAGTCAGTGTGGAAAATCTCTAGCAGTGGCGCCCGAACAGGGACTTGAAAGCGAAAGGGA
AACCAGAGGAGCTCTCTCGACGCAGGACTCGGCTTGCTGAAGCGCGCACGGCAAGAGGCGAGGGGCGGCG
ACTGGTGAGTACGCCAAAAATTTTGACTAGCGGAGGCTAGAAGGAGAGAGATGGGTGCGAGAGCGTCAGT
ATTAAGCGGGGGAGAATTAGATCGCGATGGGAAAAAATTCGGTTAAGGCCAGGGGGAAAGAAAAAATATA
AATTAAAACATATAGTATGGGCAAGCAGGGAGCTAGAACGATTCGCAGTTAATCCTGGCCTGTTAGAAAC
ATCAGAAGGCTGTAGACAAATACTGGGACAGCTACAACCATCCCTTCAGACAGGATCAGAAGAACTTAGA
TCATTATATAATACAGTAGCAACCCTCTATTGTGTGCATCAAAGGATAGAGATAAAAGACACCAAGGAAG
CTTTAGACAAGATAGAGGAAGAGCAAAACAAAAGTAAGACCACCGCACAGCAAGCGGCCGGCCGCTGATC
TTCAGACCTGGAGGAGGAGATATGAGGGACAATTGGAGAAGTGAATTATATAAATATAAAGTAGTAAAAA
TTGAACCATTAGGAGTAGCACCCACCAAGGCAAAGAGAAGAGTGGTGCAGAGAGAAAAAAGAGCAGTGGG
AATAGGAGCTTTGTTCCTTGGGTTCTTGGGAGCAGCAGGAAGCACTATGGGCGCAGCGTCAATGACGCTG
ACGGTACAGGCCAGACAATTATTGTCTGGTATAGTGCAGCAGCAGAACAATTTGCTGAGGGCTATTGAGG
CGCAACAGCATCTGTTGCAACTCACAGTCTGGGGCATCAAGCAGCTCCAGGCAAGAATCCTGGCTGTGGA
AAGATACCTAAAGGATCAACAGCTCCTGGGGATTTGGGGTTGCTCTGGAAAACTCATTTGCACCACTGCT
GTGCCTTGGAATGCTAGTTGGAGTAATAAATCTCTGGAACAGATTTGGAATCACACGACCTGGATGGAGT
GGGACAGAGAAATTAACAATTACACAAGCTTAATACACTCCTTAATTGAAGAATCGCAAAACCAGCAAGA
AAAGAATGAACAAGAATTATTGGAATTAGATAAATGGGCAAGTTTGTGGAATTGGTTTAACATAACAAAT
TGGCTGTGGTATATAAAATTATTCATAATGATAGTAGGAGGCTTGGTAGGTTTAAGAATAGTTTTTGCTG
TACTTTCTATAGTGAATAGAGTTAGGCAGGGATATTCACCATTATCGTTTCAGACCCACCTCCCAACCCC
GAGGGGACCCGACAGGCCCGAAGGAATAGAAGAAGAAGGTGGAGAGAGAGACAGAGACAGATCCATTCGA
TTAGTGAACGGATCGGCACTGCGTGCGCCAATTCTGCAGACAAATGGCAGTATTCATCCACAATTTTAAA
AGAAAAGGGGGGATTGGGGGGTACAGTGCAGGGGAAAGAATAGTAGACATAATAGCAACAGACATACAAA
CTAAAGAATTACAAAAACAAATTACAAAAATTCAAAATTTTCGGGTTTATTACAGGGACAGCAGAGATCC
AGTTTGGTTAGTACCGCGCTCTAGAGATCCGACGCGCCATCTCTAGGCCCGCGCCGGCCCCCTCGCACAG
ACTTGTGGGAGAAGCTCGGCTACTCCCCTGCCCCGGTTAATTTGCATATAATATTTCCTAGTAACTATAG
AGGCTTAATGTGCGATAAAAGACAGATAATCTGTTCTTTTTAATACTAGCTACATTTTACATGATAGGCT
TGGATTTCTATAAGAGATACAAATACTAAATTATTATTTTAAAAAACAGCACAAAAGGAAACTCACCCTA
ACTGTAAAGTAATTGTGTGTTTTGAGACTATAAATATCCCTTGGAGAAAAGCCTTGTTAACGCGCGGTGA
CCCTCGAGGTCGACGGTATCGATAAGCTCGCTTCACGAGATTCCAGCAGGTCGAGGGACCTAATAACTTC
GTATAGCATACATTATACGAAGTTATATTAAGGGTTCCAAGCTTAAGCGGCCGCGTGGATAACCGTATTA
CCGCCATGCATTAGTTATTAATAGTAATCAATTACGGGGTCATTAGTTCATAGCCCATATATGGAGTTCC
GCGTTACATAACTTACGGTAAATGGCCCGCCTGGCTGACCGCCCAACGACCCCCGCCCATTGACGTCAAT
AATGACGTATGTTCCCATAGTAACGCCAATAGGGACTTTCCATTGACGTCAATGGGTGGAGTATTTACGG
TAAACTGCCCACTTGGCAGTACATCAAGTGTATCATATGCCAAGTACGCCCCCTATTGACGTCAATGACG
GTAAATGGCCCGCCTGGCATTATGCCCAGTACATGACCTTATGGGACTTTCCTACTTGGCAGTACATCTA
CGTATTAGTCATCGCTATTACCATGGTGATGCGGTTTTGGCAGTACATCAATGGGCGTGGATAGCGGTTT
GACTCACGGGGATTTCCAAGTCTCCACCCCATTGACGTCAATGGGAGTTTGTTTTGGCACCAAAATCAAC
GGGACTTTCCAAAATGTCGTAACAACTCCGCCCCATTGACGCAAATGGGCGGTAGGCGTGTACGGTGGGA
GGTCTATATAAGCAGAGCTGGTTTAGTGAACCGTCAGATCCGCTAGAATTCTGCAGTCGACGGTACCGCG
GGCCCGGGATCCACCGGTCGCCACCATGGTGAGCAAGGGCGAGGAGCTGTTCACCGGGGTGGTGCCCATC
CTGGTCGAGCTGGACGGCGACGTAAACGGCCACAAGTTCAGCGTGTCCGGCGAGGGCGAGGGCGATGCCA
CCTACGGCAAGCTGACCCTGAAGTTGATCTGCACCACCGGCAAGCTGCCCGTGCCCTGGCCCACCCTCGT
GACCACCCTCGGCTACGGCCTGCAGTGCTTCGCCCGCTACCCCGACCACATGAAGCAGCACGACTTCTTC
AAGTCCGCCATGCCCGAAGGCTACGTCCAGGAGCGCACCATCTTCTTCAAGGACGACGGCAACTACAAGA
CCCGCGCCGAGGTGAAGTTCGATGGCGACACCCTGGTGAACCGCATCGAGCTGAAGGGCATCGACTTCAA
GGAGGACGGCAACATCCTGGGGCACAAGCTGGAGTACAACTACAACAGCCACAACGTCTATATCACCGCC
GACAAGCAGAAGAACGGCATCAAGGCAAACTTCAAGATCCGCCACAACATCGAGGACGGCGGCGTGCAGC
TCGCCGACCACTACCAGCAGAACACCCCCATCGGCGACGGCCCCGTGCTGCTGCCCGACAACCACTACCT
GAGCTACCAGTCCAAACTGAGCAAAGACCCCAACGAGAAGCGCGATCACATGGTCCTGCTGGAGTTCGTG
ACCGCCGCCGGGATCACTCTCGGCATGGACGAGCTGTACAAGGGTAGTGGTAGTGGGGAGTTTCTGGCAA
CCACACTGGAACGGATCGAGAAAAATTTCGTGATTACTGATCCGAGACTGCCTGACAACCCAATCATTTT
TGCGAGCGATTCCTTCCTGCAGCTGACAGAATATTCTCGGGAAGAGATCCTGGGGCGCAATTGCCGTTTT
CTGCAGGGACCCGAGACAGACCGTGCCACTGTTCGGAAAATCAGAGATGCTATTGACAACCAGACTGAAG
TGACCGTTCAGCTGATCAATTATACCAAGAGCGGCAAGAAGTTCTGGAACGTGTTCCACCTGCAGCCGAT
GCGCGATTATAAGGGCGACGTCCAGTACTTCATTGGCGTGCAGCTGGATGGCACCGAACGTCTTCATGGC
GCCGCTGAGCGTGAGGCGGTCTGCCTGATCAAAAAGACAGCCTTTCAGATTGCTGAGGCAGCGAACGACG
AAAATTACTTTGGAAGCGGGAGTGGGAGCAAAAAGAAGAAAAAGAAGTCAAAGACAAAGTGTGTAATTAT
GTAGCCTGCAGGCAATTCGTCGAGGGACCTAATAACTTCGTATAGCATACATTATACGAAGTTATACATG
TTTAAGGGTTCCGGTTCCACTAGGTACAATTCGATATCAAGCTTATCGATAATCAACCTCTGGATTACAA
AATTTGTGAAAGATTGACTGGTATTCTTAACTATGTTGCTCCTTTTACGCTATGTGGATACGCTGCTTTA
ATGCCTTTGTATCATGCTATTGCTTCCCGTATGGCTTTCATTTTCTCCTCCTTGTATAAATCCTGGTTGC
TGTCTCTTTATGAGGAGTTGTGGCCCGTTGTCAGGCAACGTGGCGTGGTGTGCACTGTGTTTGCTGACGC
AACCCCCACTGGTTGGGGCATTGCCACCACCTGTCAGCTCCTTTCCGGGACTTTCGCTTTCCCCCTCCCT
ATTGCCACGGCGGAACTCATCGCCGCCTGCCTTGCCCGCTGCTGGACAGGGGCTCGGCTGTTGGGCACTG
ACAATTCCGTGGTGTTGTCGGGGAAATCATCGTCCTTTCCTTGGCTGCTCGCCTGTGTTGCCACCTGGAT
TCTGCGCGGGACGTCCTTCTGCTACGTCCCTTCGGCCCTCAATCCAGCGGACCTTCCTTCCCGGCCTGCT
GCCGGCTCTGCGGCCTCTTCCGCGTCTTCGCCTTCGCCCTCAGACGAGTCGGATCTCCCTTTGGGCCGCC
TCCCCGCATCGATACCGTCGACCTCGATCGAGACCTAGAAAAACATGGAGCAATCACAAGTAGCAATACA
GCAGCTACCAATGCTGATTGTGCCTGGCTAGAAGCACAAGAGGAGGAGGAGGTGGGTTTTCCAGTCACAC
CTCAGGTACCTTTAAGACCAATGACTTACAAGGCAGCTGTAGATCTTAGCCACTTTTTAAAAGAAAAGGG
GGGACTGGAAGGGCTAATTCACTCCCAACGAAGACAAGATATCCTTGATCTGTGGATCTACCACACACAA
GGCTACTTCCCTGATTGGCAGAACTACACACCAGGGCCAGGGATCAGATATCCACTGACCTTTGGATGGT
GCTACAAGCTAGTACCAGTTGAGCAAGAGAAGGTAGAAGAAGCCAATGAAGGAGAGAACACCCGCTTGTT
ACACCCTGTGAGCCTGCATGGGATGGATGACCCGGAGAGAGAAGTATTAGAGTGGAGGTTTGACAGCCGC
CTAGCATTTCATCACATGGCCCGAGAGCTGCATCCGGACTGTACTGGGTCTCTCTGGTTAGACCAGATCT
GAGCCTGGGAGCTCTCTGGCTAACTAGGGAACCCACTGCTTAAGCCTCAATAAAGCTTGCCTTGAGTGCT
TCAAGTAGTGTGTGCCCGTCTGTTGTGTGACTCTGGTAACTAGAGATCCCTCAGACCCTTTTAGTCAGTG
TGGAAAATCTCTAGCAGCATGTGAGCAAAAGGCCAGCAAAAGGCCAGGAACCGTAAAAAGGCCGCGTTGC
TGGCGTTTTTCCATAGGCTCCGCCCCCCTGACGAGCATCACAAAAATCGACGCTCAAGTCAGAGGTGGCG
AAACCCGACAGGACTATAAAGATACCAGGCGTTTCCCCCTGGAAGCTCCCTCGTGCGCTCTCCTGTTCCG
ACCCTGCCGCTTACCGGATACCTGTCCGCCTTTCTCCCTTCGGGAAGCGTGGCGCTTTCTCATAGCTCAC
GCTGTAGGTATCTCAGTTCGGTGTAGGTCGTTCGCTCCAAGCTGGGCTGTGTGCACGAACCCCCCGTTCA
GCCCGACCGCTGCGCCTTATCCGGTAACTATCGTCTTGAGTCCAACCCGGTAAGACACGACTTATCGCCA
CTGGCAGCAGCCACTGGTAACAGGATTAGCAGAGCGAGGTATGTAGGCGGTGCTACAGAGTTCTTGAAGT
GGTGGCCTAACTACGGCTACACTAGAAGAACAGTATTTGGTATCTGCGCTCTGCTGAAGCCAGTTACCTT
CGGAAAAAGAGTTGGTAGCTCTTGATCCGGCAAACAAACCACCGCTGGTAGCGGTGGTTTTTTTGTTTGC
AAGCAGCAGATTACGCGCAGAAAAAAAGGATCTCAAGAAGATCCTTTGATCTTTTCTACGGGGTCTGACG
CTCAGTGGAACGAAAACTCACGTTAAGGGATTTTGGTCATGAGATTATCAAAAAGGATCTTCACCTAGAT
CCTTTTAAATTAAAAATGAAGTTTTAAATCAATCTAAAGTATATATGAGTAAACTTGGTCTGACAGTTAC
CAATGCTTAATCAGTGAGGCACCTATCTCAGCGATCTGTCTATTTCGTTCATCCATAGTTGCCTGACTCC
CCGTCGTGTAGATAACTACGATACGGGAGGGCTTACCATCTGGCCCCAGTGCTGCAATGATACCGCGAGA
CCCACGCTCACCGGCTCCAGATTTATCAGCAATAAACCAGCCAGCCGGAAGGGCCGAGCGCAGAAGTGGT
CCTGCAACTTTATCCGCCTCCATCCAGTCTATTAATTGTTGCCGGGAAGCTAGAGTAAGTAGTTCGCCAG
TTAATAGTTTGCGCAACGTTGTTGCCATTGCTACAGGCATCGTGGTGTCACGCTCGTCGTTTGGTATGGC
TTCATTCAGCTCCGGTTCCCAACGATCAAGGCGAGTTACATGATCCCCCATGTTGTGCAAAAAAGCGGTT
AGCTCCTTCGGTCCTCCGATCGTTGTCAGAAGTAAGTTGGCCGCAGTGTTATCACTCATGGTTATGGCAG
CACTGCATAATTCTCTTACTGTCATGCCATCCGTAAGATGCTTTTCTGTGACTGGTGAGTACTCAACCAA
GTCATTCTGAGAATAGTGTATGCGGCGACCGAGTTGCTCTTGCCCGGCGTCAATACGGGATAATACCGCG
CCACATAGCAGAACTTTAAAAGTGCTCATCATTGGAAAACGTTCTTCGGGGCGAAAACTCTCAAGGATCT
TACCGCTGTTGAGATCCAGTTCGATGTAACCCACTCGTGCACCCAACTGATCTTCAGCATCTTTTACTTT
CACCAGCGTTTCTGGGTGAGCAAAAACAGGAAGGCAAAATGCCGCAAAAAAGGGAATAAGGGCGACACGG
AAATGTTGAATACTCATACTCTTCCTTTTTCAATATTATTGAAGCATTTATCAGGGTTATTGTCTCATGA
GCGGATACATATTTGAATGTATTTAGAAAAATAAACAAATAGGGGTTCCGCGCACATTTCCCCGAAAAGT
GCCACCTGAC
Features (pLannotate 1.2.2; 27 found; start..end, strand, type, name):
     31..83      -  misc_feature   bom (fragment): basis of mobility region from pBR322
    238..617     +  enhancer       CMV enhancer: human cytomegalovirus immediate early enhancer
    618..817     +  promoter       CMV promoter: human cytomegalovirus (CMV) immediate early promoter
    835..1015    +  LTR            5' LTR (truncated): truncated 5' long terminal repeat (LTR) from HIV-1
   1062..1187    +  misc_feature   HIV-1 Ψ: packaging signal of human immunodeficiency virus type 1
   1171..1509    +  CDS            HIV-1 gag (fragment): gag protein from human immunodeficiency virus 1; gag
   1684..1917    +  misc_feature   RRE: The Rev response element (RRE) of HIV-1 allows for Rev-dependent mRNA export from the nucleus to the cytoplasm.
   2294..2394    +  CDS            Rev (fragment): human immunodeficiency virus 1 (HIV-1) Rev protein; rev; enhances nuclear export of unspliced and incompletely spliced viral mRNAs
   2444..2561    +  misc_feature   cPPT/CTS: central polypurine tract and central termination sequence of HIV-1
   2616..2928    +  promoter       U6 promoter: RNA polymerase III promoter for mouse U6 snRNA (Das et al., 1988)
   2941..2968    -  misc_feature   MCS (fragment): pBluescript multiple cloning site
   3003..3036    +  protein_bind   loxP: Cre-mediated recombination occurs in the 8-bp core sequence (GCATACAT). Cre recombinase
   3152..3455    +  enhancer       CMV enhancer: human cytomegalovirus immediate early enhancer
   3456..3659    +  promoter       CMV promoter: human cytomegalovirus (CMV) immediate early promoter
   3686..3722    +  misc_feature   MCS (fragment): multiple cloning site
   3736..4452    +  CDS            mVenus: mVenus is a basic (constitutively fluorescent) yellow fluorescent protein published in 2006, derived from Aequorea victoria. It is reported to be a rapidly-maturing monomer with moderate acid sensitivity.
   4495..4812    +  CDS            miniSOG: miniSOG is a basic (constitutively fluorescent) cyan fluorescent protein published in 2011, derived from Arabidopsis thaliana. It requires the cofactor flavin for fluorescence.
   4930..4973    +  CDS            K-Ras (fragment): human small GTPase proto-oncoprotein
   5002..5035    +  protein_bind   loxP: Cre-mediated recombination occurs in the 8-bp core sequence (GCATACAT). Cre recombinase
   5068..5091    +  misc_feature   MCS (fragment): pBluescript multiple cloning site
   5091..5677    +  misc_feature   WPRE: woodchuck hepatitis virus posttranscriptional regulatory element
   5678..5697    +  misc_feature   MCS (fragment): pBluescript multiple cloning site
   5699..6199    +  CDS            nef (fragment): NEF_HV1LA - Experimental evidence at protein level: Swiss-Prot protein existence level 1. Extracellular Nef protein targets CD4(+) T-lymphocytes for apoptosis by interacting with CXCR4 surface receptors. From Human immunodeficiency virus type 1 group M subtype B (isolate Lai) (HIV-1).
   6206..6386    +  LTR            5' LTR (truncated): truncated 5' long terminal repeat (LTR) from HIV-1
   6448..7036    -  rep_origin     ori: high-copy-number ColE1/pMB1/pBR322/pUC origin of replication
   7207..8067    -  CDS            AmpR: β-lactamase; bla; confers resistance to ampicillin, carbenicillin, and related antibiotics
   8068..8172    -  promoter       AmpR promoter: bla
