>Addgene plasmid #60411 | pLL7.0: Venus-iLID-CAAX (from KRas4B) | analyzer sequence | sequence record 98821
GTCGACGGATCGGGAGATCTCCCGATCCCCTATGGTGCACTCTCAGTACAATCTGCTCTGATGCCGCATA
GTTAAGCCAGTATCTGCTCCCTGCTTGTGTGTTGGAGGTCGCTGAGTAGTGCGCGAGCAAAATTTAAGCT
ACAACAAGGCAAGGCTTGACCGACAATTGCATGAAGAATCTGCTTAGGGTTAGGCGTTTTGCGCTGCTTC
GCGATGTACGGGCCAGATATACGCGTTGACATTGATTATTGACTAGTTATTAATAGTAATCAATTACGGG
GTCATTAGTTCATAGCCCATATATGGAGTTCCGCGTTACATAACTTACGGTAAATGGCCCGCCTGGCTGA
CCGCCCAACGACCCCCGCCCATTGACGTCAATAATGACGTATGTTCCCATAGTAACGCCAATAGGGACTT
TCCATTGACGTCAATGGGTGGAGTATTTACGGTAAACTGCCCACTTGGCAGTACATCAAGTGTATCATAT
GCCAAGTACGCCCCCTATTGACGTCAATGACGGTAAATGGCCCGCCTGGCATTATGCCCAGTACATGACC
TTATGGGACTTTCCTACTTGGCAGTACATCTACGTATTAGTCATCGCTATTACCATGGTGATGCGGTTTT
GGCAGTACATCAATGGGCGTGGATAGCGGTTTGACTCACGGGGATTTCCAAGTCTCCACCCCATTGACGT
CAATGGGAGTTTGTTTTGGCACCAAAATCAACGGGACTTTCCAAAATGTCGTAACAACTCCGCCCCATTG
ACGCAAATGGGCGGTAGGCGTGTACGGTGGGAGGTCTATATAAGCAGCGCGTTTTGCCTGTACTGGGTCT
CTCTGGTTAGACCAGATCTGAGCCTGGGAGCTCTCTGGCTAACTAGGGAACCCACTGCTTAAGCCTCAAT
AAAGCTTGCCTTGAGTGCTTCAAGTAGTGTGTGCCCGTCTGTTGTGTGACTCTGGTAACTAGAGATCCCT
CAGACCCTTTTAGTCAGTGTGGAAAATCTCTAGCAGTGGCGCCCGAACAGGGACTTGAAAGCGAAAGGGA
AACCAGAGGAGCTCTCTCGACGCAGGACTCGGCTTGCTGAAGCGCGCACGGCAAGAGGCGAGGGGCGGCG
ACTGGTGAGTACGCCAAAAATTTTGACTAGCGGAGGCTAGAAGGAGAGAGATGGGTGCGAGAGCGTCAGT
ATTAAGCGGGGGAGAATTAGATCGCGATGGGAAAAAATTCGGTTAAGGCCAGGGGGAAAGAAAAAATATA
AATTAAAACATATAGTATGGGCAAGCAGGGAGCTAGAACGATTCGCAGTTAATCCTGGCCTGTTAGAAAC
ATCAGAAGGCTGTAGACAAATACTGGGACAGCTACAACCATCCCTTCAGACAGGATCAGAAGAACTTAGA
TCATTATATAATACAGTAGCAACCCTCTATTGTGTGCATCAAAGGATAGAGATAAAAGACACCAAGGAAG
CTTTAGACAAGATAGAGGAAGAGCAAAACAAAAGTAAGACCACCGCACAGCAAGCGGCCGGCCGCGCTGA
TCTTCAGACCTGGAGGAGGAGATATGAGGGACAATTGGAGAAGTGAATTATATAAATATAAAGTAGTAAA
AATTGAACCATTAGGAGTAGCACCCACCAAGGCAAAGAGAAGAGTGGTGCAGAGAGAAAAAAGAGCAGTG
GGAATAGGAGCTTTGTTCCTTGGGTTCTTGGGAGCAGCAGGAAGCACTATGGGCGCAGCGTCAATGACGC
TGACGGTACAGGCCAGACAATTATTGTCTGGTATAGTGCAGCAGCAGAACAATTTGCTGAGGGCTATTGA
GGCGCAACAGCATCTGTTGCAACTCACAGTCTGGGGCATCAAGCAGCTCCAGGCAAGAATCCTGGCTGTG
GAAAGATACCTAAAGGATCAACAGCTCCTGGGGATTTGGGGTTGCTCTGGAAAACTCATTTGCACCACTG
CTGTGCCTTGGAATGCTAGTTGGAGTAATAAATCTCTGGAACAGATTTGGAATCACACGACCTGGATGGA
GTGGGACAGAGAAATTAACAATTACACAAGCTTAATACACTCCTTAATTGAAGAATCGCAAAACCAGCAA
GAAAAGAATGAACAAGAATTATTGGAATTAGATAAATGGGCAAGTTTGTGGAATTGGTTTAACATAACAA
ATTGGCTGTGGTATATAAAATTATTCATAATGATAGTAGGAGGCTTGGTAGGTTTAAGAATAGTTTTTGC
TGTACTTTCTATAGTGAATAGAGTTAGGCAGGGATATTCACCATTATCGTTTCAGACCCACCTCCCAACC
CCGAGGGGACCCGACAGGCCCGAAGGAATAGAAGAAGAAGGTGGAGAGAGAGACAGAGACAGATCCATTC
GATTAGTGAACGGATCGGCACTGCGTGCGCCAATTCTGCAGACAAATGGCAGTATTCATCCACAATTTTA
AAAGAAAAGGGGGGATTGGGGGGTACAGTGCAGGGGAAAGAATAGTAGACATAATAGCAACAGACATACA
AACTAAAGAATTACAAAAACAAATTACAAAAATTCAAAATTTTCGGGTTTATTACAGGGACAGCAGAGAT
CCAGTTTGGTTAGTACCGCGCTCTAGAGATCCGACGCCGCCATCTCTAGGCCCGCGCCGGCCCCCTCGCA
CAGACTTGTGGGAGAAGCTCGGCTACTCCCCTGCCCCGGTTAATTTGCATATAATATTTCCTAGTAACTA
TAGAGGCTTAATGTGCGATAAAAGACAGATAATCTGTTCTTTTTAATACTAGCTACATTTTACATGATAG
GCTTGGATTTCTATAAGAGATACAAATACTAAATTATTATTTTAAAAAACAGCACAAAAGGAAACTCACC
CTAACTGTAAAGTAATTGTGTGTTTTGAGACTATAAATATCCCTTGGAGAAAAGCCTTGTTAACGCGCGG
TGACCCTCGAGGTCGACGGTATCGATAAGCTCGCTTCACGAGATTCCAGCAGGTCGAGGGACCTAATAAC
TTCGTATAGCATACATTATACGAAGTTATATTAAGGGTTCCAAGCTTAAGCGGCCGCGTGGATAACCGTA
TTACCGCCATGCATTAGTTATTAATAGTAATCAATTACGGGGTCATTAGTTCATAGCCCATATATGGAGT
TCCGCGTTACATAACTTACGGTAAATGGCCCGCCTGGCTGACCGCCCAACGACCCCCGCCCATTGACGTC
AATAATGACGTATGTTCCCATAGTAACGCCAATAGGGACTTTCCATTGACGTCAATGGGTGGAGTATTTA
CGGTAAACTGCCCACTTGGCAGTACATCAAGTGTATCATATGCCAAGTACGCCCCCTATTGACGTCAATG
ACGGTAAATGGCCCGCCTGGCATTATGCCCAGTACATGACCTTATGGGACTTTCCTACTTGGCAGTACAT
CTACGTATTAGTCATCGCTATTACCATGGTGATGCGGTTTTGGCAGTACATCAATGGGCGTGGATAGCGG
TTTGACTCACGGGGATTTCCAAGTCTCCACCCCATTGACGTCAATGGGAGTTTGTTTTGGCACCAAAATC
AACGGGACTTTCCAAAATGTCGTAACAACTCCGCCCCATTGACGCAAATGGGCGGTAGGCGTGTACGGTG
GGAGGTCTATATAAGCAGAGCTGGTTTAGTGAACCGTCAGATCCGCTAGAATTCTGCAGTCGACGGTACC
GCGGGCCCGGGATCCACCGGTCGCCACCATGGTGAGCAAGGGCGAGGAGCTGTTCACCGGGGTGGTGCCC
ATCCTGGTCGAGCTGGACGGCGACGTAAACGGCCACAAGTTCAGCGTGTCCGGCGAGGGCGAGGGCGATG
CCACCTACGGCAAGCTGACCCTGAAGTTGATCTGCACCACCGGCAAGCTGCCCGTGCCCTGGCCCACCCT
CGTGACCACCCTCGGCTACGGCCTGCAGTGCTTCGCCCGCTACCCCGACCACATGAAGCAGCACGACTTC
TTCAAGTCCGCCATGCCCGAAGGCTACGTCCAGGAGCGCACCATCTTCTTCAAGGACGACGGCAACTACA
AGACCCGCGCCGAGGTGAAGTTCGATGGCGACACCCTGGTGAACCGCATCGAGCTGAAGGGCATCGACTT
CAAGGAGGACGGCAACATCCTGGGGCACAAGCTGGAGTACAACTACAACAGCCACAACGTCTATATCACC
GCCGACAAGCAGAAGAACGGCATCAAGGCAAACTTCAAGATCCGCCACAACATCGAGGACGGCGGCGTGC
AGCTCGCCGACCACTACCAGCAGAACACCCCCATCGGCGACGGCCCCGTGCTGCTGCCCGACAACCACTA
CCTGAGCTACCAGTCCAAACTGAGCAAAGACCCCAACGAGAAGCGCGATCACATGGTCCTGCTGGAGTTC
GTGACCGCCGCCGGGATCACTCTCGGCATGGACGAGCTGTACAAGGGTAGTGGTAGTGGGGAGTTTCTGG
CAACCACACTGGAACGGATCGAGAAAAATTTCGTGATTACTGATCCGAGACTGCCTGACAACCCAATCAT
TTTTGCGAGCGATTCCTTCCTGCAGCTGACAGAATATTCTCGGGAAGAGATCCTGGGGCGCAATTGCCGT
TTTCTGCAGGGACCCGAGACAGACCGTGCCACTGTTCGGAAAATCAGAGATGCTATTGACAACCAGACTG
AAGTGACCGTTCAGCTGATCAATTATACCAAGAGCGGCAAGAAGTTCTGGAACGTGTTCCACCTGCAGCC
GATGCGCGATTATAAGGGCGACGTCCAGTACTTCATTGGCGTGCAGCTGGATGGCACCGAACGTCTTCAT
GGCGCCGCTGAGCGTGAGGCGGTCTGCCTGATCAAAAAGACAGCCTTTCAGATTGCTGAGGCAGCGAACG
ACGAAAATTACTTTGGAAGCGGGAGTGGGAGCAAAAAGAAGAAAAAGAAGTCAAAGACAAAGTGTGTAAT
TATGTAGCCTGCAGGCAATTCGTCGAGGGACCTAATAACTTCGTATAGCATACATTATACGAAGTTATAC
ATGTTTAAGGGTTCCGGTTCCACTAGGTACAATTCGATATCAAGCTTATCGATAATCAACCTCTGGATTA
CAAAATTTGTGAAAGATTGACTGGTATTCTTAACTATGTTGCTCCTTTTACGCTATGTGGATACGCTGCT
TTAATGCCTTTGTATCATGCTATTGCTTCCCGTATGGCTTTCATTTTCTCCTCCTTGTATAAATCCTGGT
TGCTGTCTCTTTATGAGGAGTTGTGGCCCGTTGTCAGGCAACGTGGCGTGGTGTGCACTGTGTTTGCTGA
CGCAACCCCCACTGGTTGGGGCATTGCCACCACCTGTCAGCTCCTTTCCGGGACTTTCGCTTTCCCCCTC
CCTATTGCCACGGCGGAACTCATCGCCGCCTGCCTTGCCCGCTGCTGGACAGGGGCTCGGCTGTTGGGCA
CTGACAATTCCGTGGTGTTGTCGGGGAAATCATCGTCCTTTCCTTGGCTGCTCGCCTGTGTTGCCACCTG
GATTCTGCGCGGGACGTCCTTCTGCTACGTCCCTTCGGCCCTCAATCCAGCGGACCTTCCTTCCCGCGCG
GCCTGCTGCCGGCTCTGCGGCCTCTTCCGCGTCTTCGCCTTCGCCCTCAGACGAGTCGGATCTCCCTTTG
GGCCGCCTCCCCGCATCGATACCGTCGACCTCGATCGAGACCTAGAAAAACATGGAGCAATCACAAGTAG
CAATACAGCAGCTACCAATGCTGATTGTGCCTGGCTAGAAGCACAAGAGGAGGAGGAGGTGGGTTTTCCA
GTCACACCTCAGGTACCTTTAAGACCAATGACTTACAAGGCAGCTGTAGATCTTAGCCACTTTTTAAAAG
AAAAGGGGGGACTGGAAGGGCTAATTCACTCCCAACGAAGACAAGATATCCTTGATCTGTGGATCTACCA
CACACAAGGCTACTTCCCTGATTGGCAGAACTACACACCAGGGCCAGGGATCAGATATCCACTGACCTTT
GGATGGTGCTACAAGCTAGTACCAGTTGAGCAAGAGAAGGTAGAAGAAGCCAATGAAGGAGAGAACACCC
GCTTGTTACACCCTGTGAGCCTGCATGGGATGGATGACCCGGAGAGAGAAGTATTAGAGTGGAGGTTTGA
CAGCCGCCTAGCATTTCATCACATGGCCCGAGAGCTGCATCCGGACTGTACTGGGTCTCTCTGGTTAGAC
CAGATCTGAGCCTGGGAGCTCTCTGGCTAACTAGGGAACCCACTGCTTAAGCCTCAATAAAGCTTGCCTT
GAGTGCTTCAAGTAGTGTGTGCCCGTCTGTTGTGTGACTCTGGTAACTAGAGATCCCTCAGACCCTTTTA
GTCAGTGTGGAAAATCTCTAGCAGCATGTGAGCAAAAGGCCAGCAAAAGGCCAGGAACCGTAAAAAGGCC
GCGTTGCTGGCGTTTTTCCATAGGCTCCGCCCCCCTGACGAGCATCACAAAAATCGACGCTCAAGTCAGA
GGTGGCGAAACCCGACAGGACTATAAAGATACCAGGCGTTTCCCCCTGGAAGCTCCCTCGTGCGCTCTCC
TGTTCCGACCCTGCCGCTTACCGGATACCTGTCCGCCTTTCTCCCTTCGGGAAGCGTGGCGCTTTCTCAT
AGCTCACGCTGTAGGTATCTCAGTTCGGTGTAGGTCGTTCGCTCCAAGCTGGGCTGTGTGCACGAACCCC
CCGTTCAGCCCGACCGCTGCGCCTTATCCGGTAACTATCGTCTTGAGTCCAACCCGGTAAGACACGACTT
ATCGCCACTGGCAGCAGCCACTGGTAACAGGATTAGCAGAGCGAGGTATGTAGGCGGTGCTACAGAGTTC
TTGAAGTGGTGGCCTAACTACGGCTACACTAGAAGAACAGTATTTGGTATCTGCGCTCTGCTGAAGCCAG
TTACCTTCGGAAAAAGAGTTGGTAGCTCTTGATCCGGCAAACAAACCACCGCTGGTAGCGGTGGTTTTTT
TGTTTGCAAGCAGCAGATTACGCGCAGAAAAAAAGGATCTCAAGAAGATCCTTTGATCTTTTCTACGGGG
TCTGACGCTCAGTGGAACGAAAACTCACGTTAAGGGATTTTGGTCATGAGATTATCAAAAAGGATCTTCA
CCTAGATCCTTTTAAATTAAAAATGAAGTTTTAAATCAATCTAAAGTATATATGAGTAAACTTGGTCTGA
CAGTTACCAATGCTTAATCAGTGAGGCACCTATCTCAGCGATCTGTCTATTTCGTTCATCCATAGTTGCC
TGACTCCCCGTCGTGTAGATAACTACGATACGGGAGGGCTTACCATCTGGCCCCAGTGCTGCAATGATAC
CGCGAGACCCACGCTCACCGGCTCCAGATTTATCAGCAATAAACCAGCCAGCCGGAAGGGCCGAGCGCAG
AAGTGGTCCTGCAACTTTATCCGCCTCCATCCAGTCTATTAATTGTTGCCGGGAAGCTAGAGTAAGTAGT
TCGCCAGTTAATAGTTTGCGCAACGTTGTTGCCATTGCTACAGGCATCGTGGTGTCACGCTCGTCGTTTG
GTATGGCTTCATTCAGCTCCGGTTCCCAACGATCAAGGCGAGTTACATGATCCCCCATGTTGTGCAAAAA
AGCGGTTAGCTCCTTCGGTCCTCCGATCGTTGTCAGAAGTAAGTTGGCCGCAGTGTTATCACTCATGGTT
ATGGCAGCACTGCATAATTCTCTTACTGTCATGCCATCCGTAAGATGCTTTTCTGTGACTGGTGAGTACT
CAACCAAGTCATTCTGAGAATAGTGTATGCGGCGACCGAGTTGCTCTTGCCCGGCGTCAATACGGGATAA
TACCGCGCCACATAGCAGAACTTTAAAAGTGCTCATCATTGGAAAACGTTCTTCGGGGCGAAAACTCTCA
AGGATCTTACCGCTGTTGAGATCCAGTTCGATGTAACCCACTCGTGCACCCAACTGATCTTCAGCATCTT
TTACTTTCACCAGCGTTTCTGGGTGAGCAAAAACAGGAAGGCAAAATGCCGCAAAAAAGGGAATAAGGGC
GACACGGAAATGTTGAATACTCATACTCTTCCTTTTTCAATATTATTGAAGCATTTATCAGGGTTATTGT
CTCATGAGCGGATACATATTTGAATGTATTTAGAAAAATAAACAAATAGGGGTTCCGCGCACATTTCCCC
GAAAAGTGCCACCTGAC
Features (pLannotate 1.2.2; 27 found; start..end, strand, type, name):
     31..83      -  misc_feature   bom (fragment): basis of mobility region from pBR322
    238..617     +  enhancer       CMV enhancer: human cytomegalovirus immediate early enhancer
    618..817     +  promoter       CMV promoter: human cytomegalovirus (CMV) immediate early promoter
    835..1015    +  LTR            5' LTR (truncated): truncated 5' long terminal repeat (LTR) from HIV-1
   1062..1187    +  misc_feature   HIV-1 Ψ: packaging signal of human immunodeficiency virus type 1
   1171..1509    +  CDS            HIV-1 gag (fragment): gag protein from human immunodeficiency virus 1; gag
   1686..1919    +  misc_feature   RRE: The Rev response element (RRE) of HIV-1 allows for Rev-dependent mRNA export from the nucleus to the cytoplasm.
   2296..2396    +  CDS            Rev (fragment): human immunodeficiency virus 1 (HIV-1) Rev protein; rev; enhances nuclear export of unspliced and incompletely spliced viral mRNAs
   2446..2563    +  misc_feature   cPPT/CTS: central polypurine tract and central termination sequence of HIV-1
   2618..2931    +  promoter       U6 promoter: RNA polymerase III promoter for mouse U6 snRNA (Das et al., 1988)
   2944..2971    -  misc_feature   MCS (fragment): pBluescript multiple cloning site
   3006..3039    +  protein_bind   loxP: Cre-mediated recombination occurs in the 8-bp core sequence (GCATACAT). Cre recombinase
   3155..3458    +  enhancer       CMV enhancer: human cytomegalovirus immediate early enhancer
   3459..3662    +  promoter       CMV promoter: human cytomegalovirus (CMV) immediate early promoter
   3689..3725    +  misc_feature   MCS (fragment): multiple cloning site
   3739..4455    +  CDS            mVenus: mVenus is a basic (constitutively fluorescent) yellow fluorescent protein published in 2006, derived from Aequorea victoria. It is reported to be a rapidly-maturing monomer with moderate acid sensitivity.
   4498..4815    +  CDS            miniSOG: miniSOG is a basic (constitutively fluorescent) cyan fluorescent protein published in 2011, derived from Arabidopsis thaliana. It requires the cofactor flavin for fluorescence.
   4933..4976    +  CDS            K-Ras (fragment): human small GTPase proto-oncoprotein
   5005..5038    +  protein_bind   loxP: Cre-mediated recombination occurs in the 8-bp core sequence (GCATACAT). Cre recombinase
   5071..5094    +  misc_feature   MCS (fragment): pBluescript multiple cloning site
   5094..5684    +  misc_feature   WPRE: woodchuck hepatitis virus posttranscriptional regulatory element
   5685..5704    +  misc_feature   MCS (fragment): pBluescript multiple cloning site
   5706..6206    +  CDS            nef (fragment): NEF_HV1LA - Experimental evidence at protein level: Swiss-Prot protein existence level 1. Extracellular Nef protein targets CD4(+) T-lymphocytes for apoptosis by interacting with CXCR4 surface receptors. From Human immunodeficiency virus type 1 group M subtype B (isolate Lai) (HIV-1).
   6213..6393    +  LTR            5' LTR (truncated): truncated 5' long terminal repeat (LTR) from HIV-1
   6455..7043    -  rep_origin     ori: high-copy-number ColE1/pMB1/pBR322/pUC origin of replication
   7214..8074    -  CDS            AmpR: β-lactamase; bla; confers resistance to ampicillin, carbenicillin, and related antibiotics
   8075..8179    -  promoter       AmpR promoter: bla
