[The description below was written by a language model from this plasmid's Addgene catalogue record, the feature table of its GenBank file and pLannotate feature annotations shown in this document.]
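Description:
pLL7.0: Venus-iLID-CAAX (from KRas4B) is an HIV-1-based lentiviral transfer plasmid built on the pLentiLox7.0 backbone for mammalian expression of a membrane-anchored optogenetic fusion protein. It is maintained in bacteria through a high-copy ColE1/pUC-type origin and selected with ampicillin via the β-lactamase gene. The viral genome is transcribed from a CMV enhancer/promoter fused to a truncated 5' LTR. It carries the Ψ packaging signal with a gag fragment, the Rev response element for Rev-dependent nuclear export, the cPPT/CTS, a WPRE to boost transcript expression, and a truncated 3' LTR. A mouse U6 Pol III promoter, a remnant of the LentiLox shRNA design, sits upstream of the cassette, but no hairpin is annotated after it.

The payload is a roughly 1.2 kb synthetic open reading frame driven by an internal CMV enhancer/promoter and cloned between AgeI and SbfI sites. It consists of N-terminal Venus (annotated as mVenus), the iLID module, and a short C-terminal K-Ras fragment supplying the KRas4B CAAX membrane-targeting motif. The automated annotation labels the middle segment "miniSOG". This most likely reflects homology between flavin-binding LOV domains rather than an actual miniSOG insert, since iLID is the improved light-induced dimer named in the record. Two loxP sites in the same orientation flank the CMV-driven cassette, so Cre recombinase would excise it.

The construct is used by transfection or lentiviral transduction to display a fluorescent iLID at cell membranes, for light control of protein localization and signaling. The two full-length sequence records give essentially identical feature maps, differing by a few nucleotides. The GenBank record is only an 850 bp partial read covering one loxP site and a primer site.
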