Addgene plasmid #60411: pLL7.0: Venus-iLID-CAAX (from KRas4B)
Purpose: Mammalian Expression of Venus-iLID-CAAX
Depositing lab: Brian Kuhlman. Depositing organization: University of North Carolina at Chapel Hill. Publication: Engineering an improved light-induced dimer (iLID) for controlling the localization and activity of signaling proteins. Guntas G, Hallett RA, Zimmerman SP, Williams T, Yumerefendi H, Bear JE, Kuhlman B. Proc Natl Acad Sci U S A. 2015 Jan 6;112(1):112-7. doi: 10.1073/pnas.1417910112. Epub 2014 Dec 22. PubMed 25535392.
Backbone
  Vector backbone: pLentiLox7.0
  Vector type: Mammalian Expression, Lentiviral, Cre/Lox
Growth in bacteria
  Bacterial resistance: Ampicillin, 100 μg/mL
  Growth temperature: 37°C
  Growth strain: NEB Stable
  Copy number: High Copy
Gene/Insert
  Gene/Insert name: Venus-iLID-CAAX
  Species: Synthetic
  Insert size (bp): 1239
  Promoter: CMV
  Tag / fusion protein: Venus (N terminal on insert)
  Cloning method: Restriction Enzyme; 5′ cloning site AgeI (not destroyed); 3′ cloning site SbfI (not destroyed)
  Sequencing primers: 5′ none; 3′ CAGCAACCAGGATTTATACAAGG
Terms and licenses: Academic/Nonprofit Terms; Industry Terms: Not Available to Industry
How to cite: pLL7.0: Venus-iLID-CAAX (from KRas4B) was a gift from Brian Kuhlman (Addgene plasmid # 60411 ; http://n2t.net/addgene:60411 ; RRID:Addgene_60411)
