LOCUS       Exported 850 bp ds-DNA linear SYN 24-MAY-2021
DEFINITION  Mammalian Expression of Venus-iLID-CAAX.
ACCESSION   .
VERSION     .
KEYWORDS    pLL7.0: Venus-iLID-CAAX (from KRas4B)
SOURCE      synthetic DNA construct
  ORGANISM  synthetic DNA construct
REFERENCE   1 (bases 1 to 850)
  AUTHORS   Guntas G, Hallett RA, Zimmerman SP, Williams T, Yumerefendi H, Bear
            JE, Kuhlman B
  TITLE     Engineering an improved light-induced dimer (iLID) for controlling
            the localization and activity of signaling proteins.
  JOURNAL   Proc Natl Acad Sci U S A. 2015 Jan 6;112(1):112-7. doi:
            10.1073/pnas.1417910112. Epub 2014 Dec 22.
  PUBMED    25535392
REFERENCE   2 (bases 1 to 850)
  AUTHORS   .
  TITLE     Direct Submission
  JOURNAL   Exported May 24, 2021 from SnapGene Server 1.1.58
            http://www.snapgene.com
FEATURES             Location/Qualifiers
     source          1..850
                     /organism="synthetic DNA construct"
                     /mol_type="other DNA"
     protein_bind    complement(109..142)
                     /label=loxP
                     /bound_moiety="Cre recombinase"
                     /note="Cre-mediated recombination occurs in the 8-bp core
                     sequence (GCATACAT)."
     primer_bind     complement(734..755)
                     /label=EGFP-C
                     /note="EGFP, forward primer"
ORIGIN
        1 tagttaagaa taccagtcaa tctttcacaa attttgtaat ccagaggttg attatcgata
       61 agcttgatat cgaattgtac ctagtggaac cggaaccctt aaacatgtat aacttcgtat
      121 aatgtatgct atacgaagtt attaggtccc tcgacgaatt gcctgcaggc tacataatta
      181 cacactttgt ctttgacttc tttttcttct ttttgctccc actcccgctt ccaaagtaat
      241 tttcgtcgtt cgctgcctca gcaatctgaa aggctgtctt tttgatcagg cagaccgcct
      301 cacgctcagc ggcgccatga agacgttcgg tgccatccag ctgcacgcca atgaagtact
      361 ggacgtcgcc cttataatcg cgcatcggct gcaggtggaa cacgttccag aacttcttgc
      421 cgctcttggt ataattgatc agctgaacgg tcacttcagt ctggttgtca atagcatctc
      481 tgattttccg aacagtggca cggtctgtct cgggtccctg cagaaaacgg caattgcgcc
      541 ccaggatctc ttcccgagaa tattctgtca gctgcaggaa ggaatcgctc gcaaaaatga
      601 ttgggttgtc aggcagtctc ggatcagtaa tcacgaaatt tttctcgatc cgttccagtg
      661 tggttgccag aaactcccca ctaccactac ccttgtacag ctcgtccatg ccgagagtga
      721 tcccggcggc ggtcacgaac tccagcagga ccatgtgatc gcgcttctcg ttggggtctt
      781 tgctcagttt ggactggtag ctcaggtagt ggttgtcggg cagcagcacg gggccgtcgc
      841 cgatgggggt
//
