>Addgene plasmid #60411 | pLL7.0: Venus-iLID-CAAX (from KRas4B) | addgene partial sequence | sequence record 103071 | LNCX 5'-AGCTCGTTTAGTGAACCGTCAGATC-3'
GCGGGCCCGGGATCCACCGGTCGCCACCATGGTGAGCAAGGGCGAGGAGCTGTTCACCGGGGTGGTGCCC
ATCCTGGTCGAGCTGGACGGCGACGTAAACGGCCACAAGTTCAGCGTGTCCGGCGAGGGCGAGGGCGATG
CCACCTACGGCAAGCTGACCCTGAAGTTGATCTGCACCACCGGCAAGCTGCCCGTGCCCTGGCCCACCCT
CGTGACCACCCTCGGCTACGGCCTGCAGTGCTTCGCCCGCTACCCCGACCACATGAAGCAGCACGACTTC
TTCAAGTCCGCCATGCCCGAAGGCTACGTCCAGGAGCGCACCATCTTCTTCAAGGACGACGGCAACTACA
AGACCCGCGCCGAGGTGAAGTTCGATGGCGACACCCTGGTGAACCGCATCGAGCTGAAGGGCATCGACTT
CAAGGAGGACGGCAACATCCTGGGGCACAAGCTGGAGTACAACTACAACAGCCACAACGTCTATATCACC
GCCGACAAGCAGAAGAACGGCATCAAGGCAAACTTCAAGATCCGCCACAACATCGAGGACGGCGGCGTGC
AGCTCGCCGACCACTACCAGCAGAACACCCCCATCGGCGACGGCCCCGTGCTGCTGCCCGACAACCACTA
CCTGAGCTACCAGTCCAAACTGAGCAAAGACCCCAACGAGAAGCGCGATCACATGGTCCTGCTGGAGTTC
GTGACCGCCGCCGGGATCACTCTCGGCATGGACGAGCTGTACAAGGGTAGTGGTAGTGGGGAGTTTCTGG
CAACCACACTGGAACGGATCGAG
